Addgene plasmid #116677: pHAGE-SIRPB1-E170K
Purpose: Lentiviral expression of SIRPB1 E170K
Depositing lab: Gordon Mills & Kenneth Scott. Depositing organization: Baylor College of Medicine. Publication: Systematic Functional Annotation of Somatic Mutations in Cancer. Ng PK, Li J, Jeong KJ, Shao S, Chen H, Tsang YH, Sengupta S, Wang Z, Bhavana VH, Tran R, Soewito S, Minussi DC, Moreno D, Kong K, Dogruluk T, Lu H, Gao J, Tokheim C, Zhou DC, Johnson AM, Zeng J, Ip CKM, Ju Z, Wester M, Yu S, Li Y, Vellano CP, Schultz N, Karchin R, Ding L, Lu Y, Cheung LWT, Chen K, Shaw KR, Meric-Bernstam F, Scott KL, Yi S, Sahni N, Liang H, Mills GB. Cancer Cell. 2018 Mar 12;33(3):450-462.e10. doi: 10.1016/j.ccell.2018.01.021. PubMed 29533785.
Backbone
  Vector backbone: pHAGE
  Vector type: Lentiviral
Growth in bacteria
  Bacterial resistance: Ampicillin, 100 μg/mL
  Growth temperature: 37°C
  Growth strain: Stbl3
  Copy number: High Copy
Gene/Insert
  Gene/Insert name: SIRPB1
  Species: H. sapiens (human)
  Mutation: E170K
  Entrez Gene: SIRPB1 (a.k.a. CD172b, FLJ26614, SIRP-BETA-1, DKFZp686A05192)
  Cloning method: Gateway Cloning
Terms and licenses: Academic/Nonprofit Terms; Industry Terms: Not Available to Industry
How to cite: pHAGE-SIRPB1-E170K was a gift from Gordon Mills & Kenneth Scott (Addgene plasmid # 116677 ; http://n2t.net/addgene:116677 ; RRID:Addgene_116677)
