[The description below was written by a language model from this plasmid's Addgene catalogue record and pLannotate feature annotations shown in this document.]
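Description:
pHAGE-SIRPB1-E170K is a lentiviral expression plasmid of about 9.8 kb, built on the pHAGE backbone, that carries a human SIRPB1 open reading frame with the E170K substitution. In bacteria it replicates from a high-copy ColE1/pUC-type origin and is selected with ampicillin through the bla gene. The record lists a recombination-deficient strain as host, which is common for plasmids with repeated LTR sequences. The viral portion has the HIV-1 elements needed for packaging and transduction: a truncated 5' LTR, the Ψ packaging signal with an adjoining gag fragment, the Rev response element for Rev-dependent nuclear export of the genomic RNA, the cPPT/CTS, and a ΔU3 self-inactivating 3' LTR that silences LTR-driven transcription after integration. The annotated viral coding sequences (gag, rev, nef) are only fragments, so packaging functions must be supplied in trans.

The SIRPB1 coding sequence was inserted by Gateway cloning and sits between attB1 and attB2 sites, downstream of the strong constitutive human EF-1α promoter. Beyond the insert lie short T3 and T7 promoter sequences, a partial attB4 site and a V5 epitope sequence; the record does not indicate whether the V5 tag is fused in frame to SIRPB1. An EMCV IRES then drives EGFP from the same transcript, so transduced cells can be identified by fluorescence, and a WPRE enhances transcript expression. No mammalian drug-selection marker is annotated. SIRPB1 encodes an immunoglobulin-like myeloid cell-surface receptor that signals through TYROBP. This mutant construct comes from a study that systematically tested the functional effects of somatic mutations found in cancer, and it is intended for stable expression of the variant in mammalian cells.
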