Features (pLannotate 1.2.2; 30 found; start..end, strand, type, name):
     12..112     +  CDS            Rev (fragment): human immunodeficiency virus 1 (HIV-1) Rev protein; rev; enhances nuclear export of unspliced and incompletely spliced viral mRNAs
    157..274     +  misc_feature   cPPT/CTS: central polypurine tract and central termination sequence of HIV-1
    322..1500    +  promoter       EF-1α promoter: strong constitutive promoter for human elongation factor EF-1α
   1521..1541    +  protein_bind   attB1: mutant version of attB; core recombination site for the Gateway® BP reaction BP Clonase™
   1562..2755    +  CDS            SIRPB1: SIRB1_HUMAN - Experimental evidence at protein level: Swiss-Prot protein existence level 1. Immunoglobulin-like cell surface receptor involved in the negative regulation of receptor tyrosine kinase-coupled signaling processes. Participates also in the recruitment of tyrosine kinase SYK. Triggers activation of myeloid cells when associated with TYROBP (PubMed:10604985). From Homo sapiens (Human).
   2772..2792    -  protein_bind   attB2: mutant version of attB; core recombination site for the Gateway® BP reaction BP Clonase™
   2801..2819    +  promoter       T3 promoter: promoter for bacteriophage T3 RNA polymerase
   2845..2863    -  promoter       T7 promoter: promoter for bacteriophage T7 RNA polymerase
   2869..2887    -  protein_bind   attB4 (fragment): mutant version of attB; core recombination site for the Gateway® BP reaction BP Clonase™
   2943..2984    +  CDS            V5 tag: epitope tag from simian virus 5
   3110..3572    +  misc_feature   IRES: internal ribosome entry site (IRES) of the encephalomyocarditis virus (EMCV)
   3586..4305    +  CDS            EGFP: the original enhanced GFP (Yang et al., 1996) mammalian codon-optimized
   4319..4907    +  misc_feature   WPRE: woodchuck hepatitis virus posttranscriptional regulatory element
   4915..4980    +  CDS            nef (fragment): NEF_HV1Z2 - Experimental evidence at protein level: Swiss-Prot protein existence level 1. Extracellular Nef protein targets CD4(+) T-lymphocytes for apoptosis by interacting with CXCR4 surface receptors. From Human immunodeficiency virus type 1 group M subtype D (isolate Z2/CDC-Z34) (HIV-1).
   4982..5215    +  LTR            3' LTR (ΔU3): self-inactivating 3' long terminal repeat (LTR) from HIV-1
   5420..5524    +  promoter       AmpR promoter: bla
   5525..6385    +  CDS            AmpR: β-lactamase; bla; confers resistance to ampicillin, carbenicillin, and related antibiotics
   6556..7144    +  rep_origin     ori: high-copy-number ColE1/pMB1/pBR322/pUC origin of replication
   7327..7381    +  CDS            lacI (fragment): lac repressor; lacI; The lac repressor binds to the lac operator to inhibit transcription in E. coli. This inhibition can be relieved by adding lactose or isopropyl-β-D-thiogalactopyranoside (IPTG).
   7387..7480    +  rep_origin     SV40 ori (fragment): SV40 origin of replication
   7505..7542    +  CDS            lacI (fragment): lac repressor; lacI; The lac repressor binds to the lac operator to inhibit transcription in E. coli. This inhibition can be relieved by adding lactose or isopropyl-β-D-thiogalactopyranoside (IPTG).
   7555..7576    +  protein_bind   CAP binding site: CAP binding activates transcription in the presence of cAMP. E. coli catabolite activator protein
   7591..7621    +  promoter       lac promoter: promoter for the E. coli lac operon
   7629..7645    +  protein_bind   lac operator: The lac repressor binds to the lac operator to inhibit transcription in E. coli. This inhibition can be relieved by adding lactose or isopropyl-β-D-thiogalactopyranoside (IPTG). lac repressor encoded by lacI
   7679..7762    +  polyA_signal   SV40 poly(A) signal (fragment): SV40 polyadenylation signal
   7929..8258    +  CDS            nef (fragment): NEF_HV1BR - Experimental evidence at protein level: Swiss-Prot protein existence level 1. Extracellular Nef protein targets CD4(+) T-lymphocytes for apoptosis by interacting with CXCR4 surface receptors (PubMed:14990729). From Human immunodeficiency virus type 1 group M subtype B (isolate BRU/LAI) (HIV-1).
   8306..8563    +  LTR            5' LTR (truncated): truncated 5' long terminal repeat (LTR) from HIV-1
   8610..8735    +  misc_feature   HIV-1 Ψ: packaging signal of human immunodeficiency virus type 1
   8719..9057    +  CDS            HIV-1 gag (fragment): gag protein from human immunodeficiency virus 1; gag
   9232..9465    +  misc_feature   RRE: The Rev response element (RRE) of HIV-1 allows for Rev-dependent mRNA export from the nucleus to the cytoplasm.
>Addgene plasmid #116677 | pHAGE-SIRPB1-E170K | addgene full sequence | sequence record 237734 | Addgene NGS Result
TATCGTTTCAGACCCACCTCCCAACCCCGAGGGGACCCGACAGGCCCGAAGGAATAGAAGAAGAAGGTGG
AGAGAGAGACAGAGACAGATCCATTCGATTAGTGAACGGATCTCGACGGTATCGCCGAATTCACAAATGG
CAGTATTCATCCACAATTTTAAAAGAAAAGGGGGGATTGGGGGGTACAGTGCAGGGGAAAGAATAGTAGA
CATAATAGCAACAGACATACAAACTAAAGAATTACAAAAACAAATTACAAAAATTCAAAATTTTCGGGTT
TATTACAGGGACAGCAGAGATCCAGTTTGGACTAGTCGTGAGGCTCCGGTGCCCGTCAGTGGGCAGAGCG
CACATCGCCCACAGTCCCCGAGAAGTTGGGGGGAGGGGTCGGCAATTGAACCGGTGCCTAGAGAAGGTGG
CGCGGGGTAAACTGGGAAAGTGATGTCGTGTACTGGCTCCGCCTTTTTCCCGAGGGTGGGGGAGAACCGT
ATATAAGTGCAGTAGTCGCCGTGAACGTTCTTTTTCGCAACGGGTTTGCCGCCAGAACACAGGTAAGTGC
CGTGTGTGGTTCCCGCGGGCCTGGCCTCTTTACGGGTTATGGCCCTTGCGTGCCTTGAATTACTTCCACC
TGGCTGCAGTACGTGATTCTTGATCCCGAGCTTCGGGTTGGAAGTGGGTGGGAGAGTTCGAGGCCTTGCG
CTTAAGGAGCCCCTTCGCCTCGTGCTTGAGTTGAGGCCTGGCCTGGGCGCTGGGGCCGCCGCGTGCGAAT
CTGGTGGCACCTTCGCGCCTGTCTCGCTGCTTTCGATAAGTCTCTAGCCATTTAAAATTTTTGATGACCT
GCTGCGACGCTTTTTTTCTGGCAAGATAGTCTTGTAAATGCGGGCCAAGATCTGCACACTGGTATTTCGG
TTTTTGGGGCCGCGGGCGGCGACGGGGCCCGTGCGTCCCAGCGCACATGTTCGGCGAGGCGGGGCCTGCG
AGCGCGGCCACCGAGAATCGGACGGGGGTAGTCTCAAGCTGGCCGGCCTGCTCTGGTGCCTGGCCTCGCG
CCGCCGTGTATCGCCCCGCCCTGGGCGGCAAGGCTGGCCCGGTCGGCACCAGTTGCGTGAGCGGAAAGAT
GGCCGCTTCCCGGCCCTGCTGCAGGGAGCTCAAAATGGAGGACGCGGCGCTCGGGAGAGCGGGCGGGTGA
GTCACCCACACAAAGGAAAAGGGCCTTTCCGTCCTCAGCCGTCGCTTCATGTGACTCCACGGAGTACCGG
GCGCCGTCCAGGCACCTCGATTAGTTCTCGAGCTTTTGGAGTACGTCGTCTTTAGGTTGGGGGGAGGGGT
TTTATGCGATGGAGTTTCCCCACACTGAGTGGGTGGAGACTGAAGTTAGGCCAGCTTGGCACTTGATGTA
ATTCTCCTTGGAATTTGCCCTTTTTGAGTTTGGATCTTGGTTCATTCTCAAGCCTCAGACAGTGGTTCAA
AGTTTTTTTCTTCCATTTCAGGTGTCGTGAAGCGGCCCTGCAGATATCAACAAGTTTGTACAAAAAAGCA
GAAGGGCCGTCAAGGCCCACCATGCCCGTGCCAGCCTCCTGGCCCCACCTTCCTAGTCCTTTCCTGCTGA
TGACGCTACTGCTGGGGAGACTCACAGGAGTGGCAGGTGAGGACGAGCTACAGGTGATTCAGCCTGAAAA
GTCCGTATCAGTTGCAGCTGGAGAGTCGGCCACTCTGCGCTGTGCTATGACGTCCCTGATCCCTGTGGGG
CCCATCATGTGGTTTAGAGGAGCTGGAGCAGGCCGGGAATTAATCTACAATCAGAAAGAAGGCCACTTCC
CACGGGTAACAACTGTTTCAGAACTCACAAAGAGAAACAACCTGGACTTTTCCATCAGCATCAGTAACAT
CACCCCAGCAGACGCCGGCACCTACTACTGTGTGAAGTTCCGGAAAGGGAGCCCTGACGACGTGGAGTTT
AAGTCTGGAGCAGGCACTGAGCTGTCTGTGCGCGCCAAACCCTCTGCCCCCGTGGTATCGGGCCCTGCGG
TGAGGGCCACACCTGAGCACACAGTGAGCTTCACCTGCAAGTCCCATGGCTTCTCTCCCAGAGACATCAC
CCTGAAATGGTTCAAAAATGGGAATGAGCTCTCAGACTTCCAGACCAACGTGGACCCCGCAGGAGACAGT
GTGTCCTACAGCATCCACAGCACAGCCAGGGTGGTGCTGACCCGTGGGGACGTTCACTCTCAAGTCATCT
GCGAGATAGCCCACATCACCTTGCAGGGGGACCCTCTTCGTGGGACTGCCAACTTGTCTGAGGCCATCCG
AGTTCCACCCACCTTGGAGGTTACTCAACAGCCCATGAGGGCAGAGAACCAGGCAAACGTCACCTGCCAG
GTGAGCAATTTCTACCCCCGGGGACTACAGCTGACCTGGTTGGAGAATGGAAATGTGTCCCGGACAGAAA
CAGCTTCGACCCTCATAGAGAACAAGGATGGCACCTACAACTGGATGAGCTGGCTCCTGGTGAACACCTG
TGCCCACAGGGACGATGTGGTGCTCACCTGTCAGGTGGAGCATGATGGGCAGCAAGCAGTCAGCAAAAGC
TATGCCCTGGAGATCTCAGCGCACCAGAAGGAGCACGGCTCAGATATCACCCATGAAGCAGCGCTGGCTC
CTACTGCTCCACTCCTCGTAGCTCTCCTCCTGGGCCCCAAGCTGCTACTGGTGGTTGGTGTCTCTGCCAT
CTACATCTGCTGGAAACAGAAGGCCTAAGGCCTCATGGGCCCAGCTTTCTTGTACAAAGTGGTGATATCC
AATTAACCCTCACTAAAGGTTAAGAAGAATTGTATATGAGAGTCCCTATAGTGAGTCGTATTACCACCCA
ACTTTTCTATACAAAGTGGTTGATATCCAGCACAGTGGCGGCCGCTCGAGTCTAGAGGGCCCGCGGTTCG
AAGGTAAGCCTATCCCTAACCCTCTCCTCGGTCTCGATTCTACGCGTACCGGTTAGTAATGAGATCCCTC
CCCCCCCCCTAACGTTACTGGCCGAAGCCGCTTGGAATAAGGCCGGTGTGCGTTTGTCTATATGTTATTT
TCCACCATATTGCCGTCTTTTGGCAATGTGAGGGCCCGGAAACCTGGCCCTGTCTTCTTGACGAGCATTC
CTAGGGGTCTTTCCCCTCTCGCCAAAGGAATGCAAGGTCTGTTGAATGTCGTGAAGGAAGCAGTTCCTCT
GGAAGCTTCTTGAAGACAAACAACGTCTGTAGCGACCCTTTGCAGGCAGCGGAACCCCCCACCTGGCGAC
AGGTGCCTCTGCGGCCAAAAGCCACGTGTATAAGATACACCTGCAAAGGCGGCACAACCCCAGTGCCACG
TTGTGAGTTGGATAGTTGTGGAAAGAGTCAAATGGCTCTCCTCAAGCGTATTCAACAAGGGGCTGAAGGA
TGCCCAGAAGGTACCCCATTGTATGGGATCTGATCTGGGGCCTCGGTGCACATGCTTTACATGTGTTTAG
TCGAGGTTAAAAAAACGTCTAGGCCCCCCGAACCACGGGGACGTGGTTTTCCTTTGAAAAACACGATGAT
AATATGGCCACACATATGGTGAGCAAGGGCGAGGAGCTGTTCACCGGGGTGGTGCCCATCCTGGTCGAGC
TGGACGGCGACGTAAACGGCCACAAGTTCAGCGTGTCCGGCGAGGGCGAGGGCGATGCCACCTACGGCAA
GCTGACCCTGAAGTTCATCTGCACCACCGGCAAGCTGCCCGTGCCCTGGCCCACCCTCGTGACCACCCTG
ACCTACGGCGTGCAGTGCTTCAGCCGCTACCCCGACCACATGAAGCAGCACGACTTCTTCAAGTCCGCCA
TGCCCGAAGGCTACGTCCAGGAGCGCACCATCTTCTTCAAGGACGACGGCAACTACAAGACCCGCGCCGA
GGTGAAGTTCGAGGGCGACACCCTGGTGAACCGCATCGAGCTGAAGGGCATCGACTTCAAGGAGGACGGC
AACATCCTGGGGCACAAGCTGGAGTACAACTACAACAGCCACAACGTCTATATCATGGCCGACAAGCAGA
AGAACGGCATCAAGGTGAACTTCAAGATCCGCCACAACATCGAGGACGGCAGCGTGCAGCTCGCCGACCA
CTACCAGCAGAACACCCCCATCGGCGACGGCCCCGTGCTGCTGCCCGACAACCACTACCTGAGCACCCAG
TCCGCCCTGAGCAAAGACCCCAACGAGAAGCGCGATCACATGGTCCTGCTGGAGTTCGTGACCGCCGCCG
GGATCACTCTCGGCATGGACGAGCTGTACAAGTAAATCGATAGATCCTAATCAACCTCTGGATTACAAAA
TTTGTGAAAGATTGACTGGTATTCTTAACTATGTTGCTCCTTTTACGCTATGTGGATACGCTGCTTTAAT
GCCTTTGTATCATGCTATTGCTTCCCGTATGGCTTTCATTTTCTCCTCCTTGTATAAATCCTGGTTGCTG
TCTCTTTATGAGGAGTTGTGGCCCGTTGTCAGGCAACGTGGCGTGGTGTGCACTGTGTTTGCTGACGCAA
CCCCCACTGGTTGGGGCATTGCCACCACCTGTCAGCTCCTTTCCGGGACTTTCGCTTTCCCCCTCCCTAT
TGCCACGGCGGAACTCATCGCCGCCTGCCTTGCCCGCTGCTGGACAGGGGCTCGGCTGTTGGGCACTGAC
AATTCCGTGGTGTTGTCGGGGAAATCATCGTCCTTTCCTTGGCTGCTCGCCTGTGTTGCCACCTGGATTC
TGCGCGGGACGTCCTTCTGCTACGTCCCTTCGGCCCTCAATCCAGCGGACCTTCCTTCCCGCGGCCTGCT
GCCGGCTCTGCGGCCTCTTCCGCGTCTTCGCCTTCGCCCTCAGACGAGTCGGATCTCCCTTTGGGCCGCC
TCCCCGCCTGAGATCCTTTAAGACCAATGACTTACAAGGCAGCTGTAGATCTTAGCCACTTTTTAAAAGA
AAAGGGGGGACTGGAAGGGCTAATTCACTCCCAACGAAGACAAGATCTGCTTTTTGCTTGTACTGGGTCT
CTCTGGTTAGACCAGATCTGAGCCTGGGAGCTCTCTGGCTAACTAGGGAACCCACTGCTTAAGCCTCAAT
AAAGCTTGCCTTGAGTGCTTCAAGTAGTGTGTGCCCGTCTGTTGTGTGACTCTGGTAACTAGAGATCCCT
CAGACCCTTTTAGTCAGTGTGGAAAATCTCTAGCAGTAGTAGTTCATGTCATCTTATTATTCAGTATTTA
TAACTTGCAAAGAAATGAATATCAGAGAGTGAGAGGCCCGGGTTAATTAAGGAAAGGGCTAGATCATTCT
TGAAGACGAAAGGGCCTCGTGATACGCCTATTTTTATAGGTTAATGTCATGATAATAATGGTTTCTTAGA
CGTCAGGTGGCACTTTTCGGGGAAATGTGCGCGGAACCCCTATTTGTTTATTTTTCTAAATACATTCAAA
TATGTATCCGCTCATGAGACAATAACCCTGATAAATGCTTCAATAATATTGAAAAAGGAAGAGTATGAGT
ATTCAACATTTCCGTGTCGCCCTTATTCCCTTTTTTGCGGCATTTTGCCTTCCTGTTTTTGCTCACCCAG
AAACGCTGGTGAAAGTAAAAGATGCTGAAGATCAGTTGGGTGCACGAGTGGGTTACATCGAACTGGATCT
CAACAGCGGTAAGATCCTTGAGAGTTTTCGCCCCGAAGAACGTTTTCCAATGATGAGCACTTTTAAAGTT
CTGCTATGTGGCGCGGTATTATCCCGTGTTGACGCCGGGCAAGAGCAACTCGGTCGCCGCATACACTATT
CTCAGAATGACTTGGTTGAGTACTCACCAGTCACAGAAAAGCATCTTACGGATGGCATGACAGTAAGAGA
ATTATGCAGTGCTGCCATAACCATGAGTGATAACACTGCGGCCAACTTACTTCTGACAACGATCGGAGGA
CCGAAGGAGCTAACCGCTTTTTTGCACAACATGGGGGATCATGTAACTCGCCTTGATCGTTGGGAACCGG
AGCTGAATGAAGCCATACCAAACGACGAGCGTGACACCACGATGCCTGTAGCAATGGCAACAACGTTGCG
CAAACTATTAACTGGCGAACTACTTACTCTAGCTTCCCGGCAACAATTAATAGACTGGATGGAGGCGGAT
AAAGTTGCAGGACCACTTCTGCGCTCGGCCCTTCCGGCTGGCTGGTTTATTGCTGATAAATCTGGAGCCG
GTGAGCGTGGGTCTCGCGGTATCATTGCAGCACTGGGGCCAGATGGTAAGCCCTCCCGTATCGTAGTTAT
CTACACGACGGGGAGTCAGGCAACTATGGATGAACGAAATAGACAGATCGCTGAGATAGGTGCCTCACTG
ATTAAGCATTGGTAACTGTCAGACCAAGTTTACTCATATATACTTTAGATTGATTTAAAACTTCATTTTT
AATTTAAAAGGATCTAGGTGAAGATCCTTTTTGATAATCTCATGACCAAAATCCCTTAACGTGAGTTTTC
GTTCCACTGAGCGTCAGACCCCGTAGAAAAGATCAAAGGATCTTCTTGAGATCCTTTTTTTCTGCGCGTA
ATCTGCTGCTTGCAAACAAAAAAACCACCGCTACCAGCGGTGGTTTGTTTGCCGGATCAAGAGCTACCAA
CTCTTTTTCCGAAGGTAACTGGCTTCAGCAGAGCGCAGATACCAAATACTGTTCTTCTAGTGTAGCCGTA
GTTAGGCCACCACTTCAAGAACTCTGTAGCACCGCCTACATACCTCGCTCTGCTAATCCTGTTACCAGTG
GCTGCTGCCAGTGGCGATAAGTCGTGTCTTACCGGGTTGGACTCAAGACGATAGTTACCGGATAAGGCGC
AGCGGTCGGGCTGAACGGGGGGTTCGTGCACACAGCCCAGCTTGGAGCGAACGACCTACACCGAACTGAG
ATACCTACAGCGTGAGCTATGAGAAAGCGCCACGCTTCCCGAAGGGAGAAAGGCGGACAGGTATCCGGTA
AGCGGCAGGGTCGGAACAGGAGAGCGCACGAGGGAGCTTCCAGGGGGAAACGCCTGGTATCTTTATAGTC
CTGTCGGGTTTCGCCACCTCTGACTTGAGCGTCGATTTTTGTGATGCTCGTCAGGGGGGCGGAGCCTATG
GAAAAACGCCAGCAACGCGGCCTTTTTACGGTTCCTGGCCTTTTGCTGGCCTTTTGCTCACATGTTCTTT
CCTGCGTTATCCCCTGATTCTGTGGATAACCGTATTACCGCCTTTGAGTGAGCTGATACCGCTCGCCGCA
GCCGAACGACCGAGCGCAGCGAGTCAGTGAGCGAGGAAGCGGAAGAGCGCCCAATACGCAAACCGCCTCT
CCCCGCGCGTTGGCCGATTCATTAATGCAGCAAGCTCATGGCTGACTAATTTTTTTTATTTATGCAGAGG
CCGAGGCCGCCTCGGCCTCTGAGCTATTCCAGAAGTAGTGAGGAGGCTTTTTTGGAGGCCTAGGCTTTTG
CAAAAAGCTCCCCGTGGCACGACAGGTTTCCCGACTGGAAAGCGGGCAGTGAGCGCAACGCAATTAATGT
GAGTTAGCTCACTCATTAGGCACCCCAGGCTTTACACTTTATGCTTCCGGCTCGTATGTTGTGTGGAATT
GTGAGCGGATAACAATTTCACACAGGAAACAGCTATGACATGATTACGAATTTCACAAATAAAGCATTTT
TTTCACTGCATTCTAGTTGTGGTTTGTCCAAACTCATCAATGTATCTTATCATGTCTGGATCAACTGGAT
AACTCAAGCTAACCAAAATCATCCCAAACTTCCCACCCCATACCCTATTACCACTGCCAATTACCTGTGG
TTTCATTTACTCTAAACCTGTGATTCCTCTGAATTATTTTCATTTTAAAGAAATTGTATTTGTTAAATAT
GTACTACAAACTTAGTAGTTGGAAGGGCTAATTCACTCCCAAAGAAGACAAGATATCCTTGATCTGTGGA
TCTACCACACACAAGGCTACTTCCCTGATTAGCAGAACTACACACCAGGGCCAGGGGTCAGATATCCACT
GACCTTTGGATGGTGCTACAAGCTAGTACCAGTTGAGCCAGATAAGGTAGAAGAGGCCAATAAAGGAGAG
AACACCAGCTTGTTACACCCTGTGAGCCTGCATGGGATGGATGACCCGGAGAGAGAAGTGTTAGAGTGGA
GGTTTGACAGCCGCCTAGCATTTCATCACGTGGCCCGAGAGCTGCATCCGGAGTACTTCAAGAACTGCTG
ATATCGAGCTTGCTACAAGGGACTTTCCGCTGGGGACTTTCCAGGGAGGCGTGGCCTGGGCGGGACTGGG
GAGTGGCGAGCCCTCAGATCCTGCATATAAGCAGCTGCTTTTTGCCTGTACTGGGTCTCTCTGGTTAGAC
CAGATCTGAGCCTGGGAGCTCTCTGGCTAACTAGGGAACCCACTGCTTAAGCCTCAATAAAGCTTGCCTT
GAGTGCTTCAAGTAGTGTGTGCCCGTCTGTTGTGTGACTCTGGTAACTAGAGATCCCTCAGACCCTTTTA
GTCAGTGTGGAAAATCTCTAGCAGTGGCGCCCGAACAGGGACTTGAAAGCGAAAGGGAAACCAGAGGAGC
TCTCTCGACGCAGGACTCGGCTTGCTGAAGCGCGCACGGCAAGAGGCGAGGGGCGGCGACTGGTGAGTAC
GCCAAAAATTTTGACTAGCGGAGGCTAGAAGGAGAGAGATGGGTGCGAGAGCGTCAGTATTAAGCGGGGG
AGAATTAGATCGCGATGGGAAAAAATTCGGTTAAGGCCAGGGGGAAAGAAAAAATATAAATTAAAACATA
TAGTATGGGCAAGCAGGGAGCTAGAACGATTCGCAGTTAATCCTGGCCTGTTAGAAACATCAGAAGGCTG
TAGACAAATACTGGGACAGCTACAACCATCCCTTCAGACAGGATCAGAAGAACTTAGATCATTATATAAT
ACAGTAGCAACCCTCTATTGTGTGCATCAAAGGATAGAGATAAAAGACACCAAGGAAGCTTTAGACAAGA
TAGAGGAAGAGCAAAACAAAAGTAAGACCACCGCACAGCAAGCGGCCGGCCGCTGATCTTCAGACCTGGA
GGAGGAGATATGAGGGACAATTGGAGAAGTGAATTATATAAATATAAAGTAGTAAAAATTGAACCATTAG
GAGTAGCACCCACCAAGGCAAAGAGAAGAGTGGTGCAGAGAGAAAAAAGAGCAGTGGGAATAGGAGCTTT
GTTCCTTGGGTTCTTGGGAGCAGCAGGAAGCACTATGGGCGCAGCGTCAATGACGCTGACGGTACAGGCC
AGACAATTATTGTCTGGTATAGTGCAGCAGCAGAACAATTTGCTGAGGGCTATTGAGGCGCAACAGCATC
TGTTGCAACTCACAGTCTGGGGCATCAAGCAGCTCCAGGCAAGAATCCTGGCTGTGGAAAGATACCTAAA
GGATCAACAGCTCCTGGGGATTTGGGGTTGCTCTGGAAAACTCATTTGCACCACTGCTGTGCCTTGGAAT
GCTAGTTGGAGTAATAAATCTCTGGAACAGATTTGGAATCACACGACCTGGATGGAGTGGGACAGAGAAA
TTAACAATTACACAAGCTTAATACACTCCTTAATTGAAGAATCGCAAAACCAGCAAGAAAAGAATGAACA
AGAATTATTGGAATTAGATAAATGGGCAAGTTTGTGGAATTGGTTTAACATAACAAATTGGCTGTGGTAT
ATAAAATTATTCATAATGATAGTAGGAGGCTTGGTAGGTTTAAGAATAGTTTTTGCTGTACTTTCTATAG
TGAATAGAGTTAGGCAGGGATATTCACCAT
