>Addgene plasmid #116677 | pHAGE-SIRPB1-E170K | depositor partial sequence | sequence record 219552 | insert
ATGCCCGTGCCAGCCTCCTGGCCCCACCTTCCTAGTCCTTTCCTGCTGATGACGCTACTGCTGGGGAGAC
TCACAGGAGTGGCAGGTGAGGACGAGCTACAGGTGATTCAGCCTGAAAAGTCCGTATCAGTTGCAGCTGG
AGAGTCGGCCACTCTGCGCTGTGCTATGACGTCCCTGATCCCTGTGGGGCCCATCATGTGGTTTAGAGGA
GCTGGAGCAGGCCGGGAATTAATCTACAATCAGAAAGAAGGCCACTTCCCACGGGTAACAACTGTTTCAG
AACTCACAAAGAGAAACAACCTGGACTTTTCCATCAGCATCAGTAACATCACCCCAGCAGACGCCGGCAC
CTACTACTGTGTGAAGTTCCGGAAAGGGAGCCCTGACGACGTGGAGTTTAAGTCTGGAGCAGGCACTGAG
CTGTCTGTGCGCGCCAAACCCTCTGCCCCCGTGGTATCGGGCCCTGCGGTGAGGGCCACACCTGAGCACA
CAGTGAGCTTCACCTGCAAGTCCCATGGCTTCTCTCCCAGAGACATCACCCTGAAATGGTTCAAAAATGG
GAATGAGCTCTCAGACTTCCAGACCAACGTGGACCCCGCAGGAGACAGTGTGTCCTACAGCATCCACAGC
ACAGCCAGGGTGGTGCTGACCCGTGGGGACGTTCACTCTCAAGTCATCTGCGAGATAGCCCACATCACCT
TGCAGGGGGACCCTCTTCGTGGGACTGCCAACTTGTCTGAGGCCATCCGAGTTCCACCCACCTTGGAGGT
TACTCAACAGCCCATGAGGGCAGAGAACCAGGCAAACGTCACCTGCCAGGTGAGCAATTTCTACCCCCGG
GGACTACAGCTGACCTGGTTGGAGAATGGAAATGTGTCCCGGACAGAAACAGCTTCGACCCTCATAGAGA
ACAAGGATGGCACCTACAACTGGATGAGCTGGCTCCTGGTGAACACCTGTGCCCACAGGGACGATGTGGT
GCTCACCTGTCAGGTGGAGCATGATGGGCAGCAAGCAGTCAGCAAAAGCTATGCCCTGGAGATCTCAGCG
CACCAGAAGGAGCACGGCTCAGATATCACCCATGAAGCAGCGCTGGCTCCTACTGCTCCACTCCTCGTAG
CTCTCCTCCTGGGCCCCAAGCTGCTACTGGTGGTTGGTGTCTCTGCCATCTACATCTGCTGGAAACAGAA
GGCCTAA
